>Addgene plasmid #58054 | tdTurboRFP-Cx43-7 | depositor partial sequence | sequence record 89190 | insert sequence
GACGTCAGATCCGCTAGCGCTACCGGACTCAGATCTCGAGCTCAAGCTTCGAATTCGGCAGCACTTTTCT
TTCATTGGGGGGAAGGCGTGAGGAAAGTACCAAACAGCAGCAGACTTTTAAACTTTAAACAGACAGGTCT
GAGAGCCTGAACTCTCATTTTTCCTTTGACTTCAGCCTCCAAGGAGTTCCACCAACTTTGGCGCGCCGGC
TTCACTTTCATTAAGTGAAAGAGAGGTGCCCAGACATGGGTGACTGGAGTGCCTTGGGGAAGCTTCTGGA
CAAGGTCCAAGCCTACTCCACCGCTGGAGGGAAGGTGTGGCTGTCAGTGCTCTTCATATTCAGAATCCTG
CTCCTGGGGACAGCTGTTGAGTCAGCTTGGGGTGATGAACAGTCTGCCTTTCGCTGTAACACTCAACAAC
CTGGCTGCGAAAACGTCTGCTATGACAAGTCCTTCCCCATCTCTCACGTGCGCTTCTGGGTCCTTCAGAT
CATATTCGTGTCTGTGCCCACACTCCTGTACTTGGCCCATGTGTTCTATGTGATGAGGAAGGAAGAGAAG
CTAAACAAGAAAGAAGAGGAGCTCAAAGTGGCCCAGACTGACGGGGTCAACGTGGAGATGCACCTGAAGC
AGATTGAAATCAAGAAGTTCAAGTACGGGATTGAAGAGCACGGCAAGGTGAAAATGAGGGGCGGCTTGCT
GAGAACCTACATCATCAGCATCCTCTTCAAGTCTGTCTTCGAGGTGGCCTTCCTGCTCATCCAGTGGTAC
ATCTATGGGTTCAGCTTGAGCGCGGTCTACACCTGCAAGAGAGATCCCTGCCCCCACCAGGTAGACTGCT
TCCTCTCACGTCCCACGGAGAAAACCATCTTCATCATCTTCATGCTGGTGGTGTCCTTGGTGTCTCTCGC
TTTGAACATCATTGAGCTCTTCTACGTCTTCTTCAAAGGCGTTAAGGATCGCGTGAAGGGAAGAAGCGAT
CCTTACCACGCCACCACTGGCCCACTGAGCCCATCAAAAGACTGCGGATCTCCAAAATACGCCTACTTCA
ATGGCTGCTCCTCACCAACGGCTCCACTCTCGCCTATGTCTCCTCCTGGGTACAAGCTGGTTACTGGTGA
CAGAAACAATTCCTCGTGCCGCAATTACAACAAGCAAGCTAGCGAGCAAAACTGGGCGAACTACAGCGCA
GAGCAAAATCGCATGGGGCAGGCCGGAAGCACCATCTCCAACTCGCACGCCCAGCCGTTCGATTTCCCCG
ACGACAACCAGAATGCCAAAAAAGTTGCTGCTGGACATGAACTCCAGCCATTAGCCATCGTGGACCAACG
ACCTTCCAGCAGAGCCAGCAGCCGCGCCAGCAGCAGGCCTCGGCCTGATGACCTGGAGATTGCGGATCCA
CCGGTCGCCACCATGAGCGAGCTGATCAAGGAGAACATGCACATGAAGCTGTACATGGAGGGCACCGTGA
ACAACCACCACTTCAAGTGCACATCCGAGGGCGAAGGCAAGCCCTACGAGGGCACCCAGACCATGAAGAT
CAAGGTGGTCGAGGGCGGCCCTCTCCCCTTCGCCTTCGACATCCTGGCTACCAGCTTCATGTACGGCAGC
AAAGCCTTCATCAACCACACCCAGGGCATCCCCGACTTCTTTAAGCAGTCCTTCCCTGAGGGCTTCACAT
GGGAGAGAATCACCACATACGAAGACGGGGGCGTGCTGACCGCTACCCAGGACACCAGCTTCCAGAACGG
CTGCATCATCTACAACGTCAAGATCAACGGGGTGAACTTCCCATCCAACGGCCCTGTGATGCAGAAGAAA
ACACGCGGCTGGGAGGCCAACACCGAGATGCTGTACCCCGCTGACGGCGGCCTGAGAGGCCACAGCCAGA
TGGCCCTGAAGCTCGTGGGCGGGGGCTACCTGCACTGCTCCTTCAAGACCACATACAGATCCAAGAAACC
CGCTAAGAACCTCAAGATGCCCGGCTTCCACTTCGTGGACCACAGACTGGAAAGAATCAAGGAGGCCGAC
AAAGAGACCTACGTCGAGCAGCACGAGATGGCTGTGGCCAAGTACTGCGACCTCCCTAGCAAACTGGGGC
ACAGAGGGCATGGCACCGGCAGCACCGGCAGCGGCAGCTCCGGTACCGCCTCCTCCGAGGACAACAACAT
GGCCATGAGCGAGCTGATCAAGGAGAACATGCACATGAAGCTGTACATGGAGGGCACCGTGAACAACCAC
CACTTCAAGTGCACATCCGAGGGCGAAGGCAAGCCCTACGAGGGCACCCAGACCATGAAGATCAAGGTGG
TCGAGGGCGGCCCTCTCCCCTTCGCCTTCGACATCCTGGCTACCAGCTTCATGTACGGCAGCAAAGCCTT
CATCAACCACACCCAGGGCATCCCCGACTTCTTTAAGCAGTCCTTCCCTGAGGGCTTCACATGGGAGAGA
ATCACCACATACGAAGACGGGGGCGTGCTGACCGCTACCCAGGACACCAGCTTCCAGAACGGCTGCATCA
TCTACAACGTCAAGATCAACGGGGTGAACTTCCCATCCAACGGCCCTGTGATGCAGAAGAAAACACGCGG
CTGGGAGGCCAACACCGAGATGCTGTACCCCGCTGACGGCGGCCTGAGAGGCCACAGCCAGATGGCCCTG
AAGCTCGTGGGCGGGGGCTACCTGCACTGCTCCTTCAAGACCACATACAGATCCAAGAAACCCGCTAAGA
ACCTCAAGATGCCCGGCTTCCACTTCGTGGACCACAGACTGGAAAGAATCAAGGAGGCCGACAAAGAGAC
CTACGTCGAGCAGCACGAGATGGCTGTGGCCAAGTACTGCGACCTCCCTAGCAAACTGGGGCACAGAGAT
GAATCCGGACTCAGATCTTGAGCGGCCGCGACTCTAGATCATAATCAGCCATACCACATTGAGA
