[The description below was written by a language model from this plasmid's Addgene catalogue record.]
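Description:
tdTurboRFP-Cx43-7 is a mammalian expression plasmid that produces rat (R. norvegicus) connexin 43 (Cx43), the gap junction channel protein, fused to the red fluorescent protein tdTurboRFP. It is built on a tdTurboRFP backbone of about 4.75 kb (excluding the insert). It is maintained in E. coli as a high-copy plasmid under kanamycin selection and carries a neomycin resistance marker, so transfected mammalian cells can be selected with G418. The record does not include a feature table, so the origin of replication and other backbone elements are not itemised. The listed sequencing primers imply that the expression cassette lies between a CMV promoter and an SV40 polyadenylation signal.

Expression of the fusion is driven by the CMV promoter, a strong constitutive promoter in most mammalian cell lines. tdTurboRFP is a tandem-dimer form of TurboRFP, in which two copies are joined in one polypeptide so that the tag behaves as a single unit rather than forcing its fusion partner to oligomerise. The recorded spectral values are excitation at 553 nm and emission at 576 nm. The record does not state which end of Cx43 carries the tag. It also does not explain the "7" in the name, which may refer to the length of a linker between the two proteins, and the cloning method is listed as unknown.

The stated purpose is localization. The fusion serves as a fluorescent marker for gap junctions, allowing Cx43-containing junctional plaques at cell–cell contacts to be seen by fluorescence microscopy in the orange-red channel, either after transient transfection or in G418-selected stable lines.
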