Addgene plasmid #58054: tdTurboRFP-Cx43-7
Purpose: Localization: Gap Junctions, Excitation: 553, Emission: 576
Depositing lab: Michael Davidson. Depositing organization: Florida State University, Tallahassee.
Backbone
  Vector backbone: tdTurboRFP
  Backbone size w/o insert (bp): 4750
  Vector type: Mammalian Expression
  Selectable markers: Neomycin (select with G418)
Growth in bacteria
  Bacterial resistance: Kanamycin, 50 μg/mL
  Growth temperature: 37°C
  Growth strain: DH5alpha
  Copy number: High Copy
Gene/Insert
  Gene/Insert name: Cx43 (alt name: NM_012567.2)
  Species: R. norvegicus (rat)
  Promoter: CMV
  Tag / fusion protein: tdTurboRFP
  Cloning method: Unknown
  Sequencing primers: 5′ CMV-F; 3′ SV40pA-R
Terms and licenses: Academic/Nonprofit Terms; Industry Terms
Depositor comments: . Excitation = 553; Emission = 576
How to cite: tdTurboRFP-Cx43-7 was a gift from Michael Davidson (Addgene plasmid # 58054 ; http://n2t.net/addgene:58054 ; RRID:Addgene_58054)
